>Addgene plasmid #206794 | pRC011 | addgene full sequence | sequence record 412383 | Addgene NGS Result
CATTGGAAAACGTTCTTCGGGGCGAAAACTCTCAAGGATCTTACCGCTGTTGAGATCCAGTTCGATGTAA
CCCACTCGTGCACCCAACTGATCTTCAGCATCTTTTACTTTCACCAGCGTTTCTGGGTGAGCAAAAACAG
GAAGGCAAAATGCCGCAAAAAAGGGAATAAGGGCGACACGGAAATGTTGAATACTCATACTCTTCCTTTT
TCAATATTATTGAAGCATTTATCAGGGTTATTGTCTCATGAGCGGATACATATTTGAATGTATTTAGAAA
AATAAACAAATAGGGGTTCCGCGCACATTTCCCCGAAAAGTGCCACCTGACGTCTAAGAAACCATTATTA
TCATGACATTAACCTATAAAAATAGGCGTATCACGAGGCCCTTTCGTCTTCAAGAATTCTGGCGAATCCT
CTGACCAGCCAGAAAACGACCTTTCTGTGGTGAAACCGGATGCTGCAATTCAGAGCGCCAGCAAGTGGGG
GACAGCAGAAGACCTGACCGCCGCAGAGTGGATGTTTGACATGGTGAAGACTATCGCACCATCAGCCAGA
AAACCGAATTTTGCTGGGTGGGCTAACGATATCCGCCTGATGCGTGAACGTGACGGACGTAACCACCGCG
ACATGTGTGTGCTGTTCCGCTGGGCATGCCAGGACAACTTCTGGTCCGGTAACGTGCTGAGCCCGGCCAA
GCTTAGCCCGAAAAGTGCCACCTGTGGCAATTCCGACGTCTTTACGGCTAGCTCAGCCCTAGGTATTATG
CTAGCGAATTCATTAAAGAGGAGAAAGGTACCATGGGGCCCGCTTCTAACTTTACTCAGTTCGTTCTCGT
CGACAATGGCGGAACTGGCGACGTGACTGTCGCCCCAAGCAACTTCGCTAACGGGATCGCTGAATGGATC
AGCTCTAACTCGCGTTCACAGGCTTACAAAGTAACCTGTAGCGTTCGTCAGAGCTCTGCGCAGAATCGCA
AATACACCATCAAAGTCGAGGTGCCTAAAGGCGCCTGGCGTTCGTACTTAAATATGGAACTAACCATTCC
AATTTTCGCCACGAATTCCGACTGCGAGCTTATTGTTAAGGCAATGCAAGGTCTCCTAAAAGATGGAAAC
CCGATTCCCTCAGCAATCGCAGCAAACTCCGGCATCTACGGTGGCGGAGGTAGCCAAAAAGTTGCGCAGC
TGAAAAACCGTGTTGCGTACAAACTGAAAGAAAACGCGAAGCTGGAGAACATCGTGGCGCGTCTGGAAAA
CGACAATGCGAACCTGGAGAAAGACATTGCGAATCTCGAAAAGGACATCGCAAATCTGGAACGTGACGTT
GCGCGTTAAGCGGCCGCCACGCAAAAAACCCCGCTTCGGCGGGGTTTTTTCGCGGATCCTTACTCCGTCG
ACAAGCTTGCGGCCGCACTCGAGGAATTCCGACTCAATTAGTTCAGTCAGTTTCAGGATATTAGTCATCT
CTACATTGATTATGAGTATTCAGAAATTCCTTAAATATTCTGACAAATGCTCTTTCCCTAAACTCCCCCC
ATAAAAAAACCCGCCGAAGCGGGTTTTTACGTTATTTGCGGATTAACGATTACTCGTTATCAGAACCGCC
CAGACCTGCGTTCAGCAGTTCTGCCAGGCTGGCAGATGCGTCTTCCGGAATTGATCCGTCGACCGATGCC
CTTGAGAGCCTTCAACCCAGTCAGCTCCTTCCGGTGGGCGCGGGGCATGACTATCGTCGCCGCACTTATG
ACTGTCTTCTTTATCATGCAACTCGTAGGACAGGTGCCGGCAGCGCTCTTCCGCTTCCTCGCTCACTGAC
TCGCTGCGCTCGGTCGTTCGGCTGCGGCGAGCGGTATCAGCTCACTCAAAGGCGGTAATACGGTTATCCA
CAGAATCAGGGGATAACGCAGGAAAGAACATGTGAGCAAAAGGCCAGCAAAAGGCCAGGAACCGTAAAAA
GGCCGCGTTGCTGGCGTTTTTCCATAGGCTCCGCACCCCTGACGAGCATCACAAAAATCGACGCTCAAGT
CAGAGGTGGCGAAACCCGACAGGACTATAAAGATACCAGGCGTTTCCCCCTGGAAGCTCCCTCGTGCGCT
CTCCTGTTCCGACCCTGCCGCTTACCGGATACCTGTCCGCCTTTCTCCCTTCGGGAAGCGTGGCGCTTTC
TCATAGCTCACGCTGTAGGTATCTCAGTTCGGTGTAGGTCGTTCGCTCCAAGCTGGGCTGTGTGCACGAA
CCCCCCGTTCAGCCCGACCGCTGCGCCTTATCCGGTAACTATCGTCTTGAGTCCAACCCGGTAAGACACG
ACTTATCGCCACTGGCAGCAGCCACTGGTAACAGGATTAGCAGAGCGAGGTATGTAGGCGGTGCTACAGA
GTTCTTGAAGTGGTGGCCTAACTACGGCTACACTAGAAGAACAGTATTTGGTATCTGCGCTCTGCTGAAG
CCAGTTACCTTCGGAAAAAGAGTTGGTAGCTCTTGATCCGGCAAACAAACCACCGCTGGTAGCGGTGGTT
TTTTTGTTTGCAAGCAGCAGATTACGCGCAGAAAAAAAGGATCTCAAGAAGATCCTTTGATCTTTTCTAC
GGGGTCTGACGCTCAGTGGAACGAAAACTCACGTTAAGGGATTTTGGTCATGAGATTATCAAAAAGGATC
TTCACCTAGATCCTTTTAAATTAAAAATGAAGTTTTAAATCAATCTAAAGTATATATGAGTAAACTTGGT
CTGACAGTTACCAATGCTTAATCAGTGAGGCACCTATCTCAGCGATCTGTCTATTTCGTTCATCCATAGT
TGCCTGACTCCCCGTCGTGTAGATAACTACGATACGGGAGGGCTTACCATCTGGCCCCAGTGCTGCAATG
ATACCGCGAGACCCACGCTCACCGGCTCCAGATTTATCAGCAATAAACCAGCCAGCCGGAAGGGCCGAGC
GCAGAAGTGGTCCTGCAACTTTATCCGCCTCCATCCAGTCTATTAATTGTTGCCGGGAAGCTAGAGTAAG
TAGTTCGCCAGTTAATAGTTTGCGCAACGTTGTTGCCATTGCTACAGGCATCGTGGTGTCACGCTCGTCG
TTTGGTATGGCTTCATTCAGCTCCGGTTCCCAACGATCAAGGCGAGTTACATGATCCCCCATGTTGTGCA
AAAAAGCGGTTAGCTCCTTCGGTCCTCCGATCGTTGTCAGAAGTAAGTTGGCCGCAGTGTTATCACTCAT
GGTTATGGCAGCACTGCATAATTCTCTTACTGTCATGCCATCCGTAAGATGCTTTTCTGTGACTGGTGAG
TACTCAACCAAGTCATTCTGAGAATAGTGTATGCGGCGACCGAGTTGCTCTTGCCCGGCGTCAACACGGG
ATAATACCGCGCCACATAGCAGAACTTTAAAAGTGCTCAT
Features (pLannotate 1.2.2; 6 found; start..end, strand, type, name):
    199..303     -  promoter       AmpR promoter: bla
    405..713     +  CDS            O (fragment): VRPO_LAMBD - Protein inferred from homology: Swiss-Prot protein existence level 3. Necessary for the bidirectional replication of DNA. It interacts with the ori (origin of replication) region of the genome during the initiation of replication. From Escherichia phage lambda (Bacteriophage lambda).
    812..1159    +  CDS            CAPSD_BPMS2 (fragment): Experimental evidence at protein level: Swiss-Prot protein existence level 1. Acts as a translational repressor of viral replicase synthesis late in infection. This latter function is the result of capsid protein interaction with an RNA hairpin which contains the replicase ribosome-binding site. From Escherichia phage MS2 (Bacteriophage MS2).
   1667..1799    +  CDS            TcR (fragment): tetracycline efflux protein; tet; confers resistance to tetracycline
   1979..2567    -  rep_origin     ori: high-copy-number ColE1/pMB1/pBR322/pUC origin of replication
   2738..198     -  CDS            AmpR (across the origin): β-lactamase; bla; confers resistance to ampicillin, carbenicillin, and related antibiotics
