[The description below was written by a language model from this plasmid's Addgene catalogue record and pLannotate feature annotations shown in this document.]
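Description:
pRC011 is a small (about 3.4 kb) bacterial expression plasmid built on a high-copy ColE1/pMB1-type origin of replication and selected with ampicillin through a β-lactamase (AmpR) gene driven by its native bla promoter. It is propagated in standard E. coli cloning strains and is intended for use in bacteria rather than for any viral or eukaryotic delivery.

The payload is a synthetic fusion protein, MCP-SYNZIP6, expressed from J23107, a member of the Anderson family of constitutive synthetic E. coli promoters. MCP is the bacteriophage MS2 coat protein, which binds a specific RNA hairpin with high affinity; the feature table detects this as an MS2 capsid protein fragment. SYNZIP6 is one of a set of designed coiled-coil peptides that form specific heterodimers with cognate SYNZIP partners. It is not picked up by the automated annotation but would presumably lie adjacent to the MS2 coat protein coding region. In principle, such a fusion lets an MS2-hairpin-bearing scaffold guide RNA recruit, through the coiled-coil interaction, a separately expressed protein carrying the matching SYNZIP domain. The record does not name that partner.

The annotation also reports short fragments matching the phage lambda O protein and a tetracycline efflux gene. These are partial matches, probably backbone remnants or spacer sequence, and no functional tetracycline resistance is indicated. The plasmid was deposited with work on engineered activatable promoters for multi-input CRISPR activation and interference circuits in bacteria, where it likely serves as a constitutive source of the RNA-binding recruitment component.
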