Addgene plasmid #206794: pRC011
Purpose: J23107.MCP-SYNZIP6
Depositing lab: James Carothers. Depositing organization: University of Washington. Publication: Engineering activatable promoters for scalable and multi-input CRISPRa/i circuits. Alba Burbano D, Cardiff RAL, Tickman BI, Kiattisewee C, Maranas CJ, Zalatan JG, Carothers JM. Proc Natl Acad Sci U S A. 2023 Jul 25;120(30):e2220358120. doi: 10.1073/pnas.2220358120. Epub 2023 Jul 18. PubMed 37463216.
Backbone
  Vector backbone: ColE1
Growth in bacteria
  Bacterial resistance: Ampicillin, 100 μg/mL
  Growth temperature: 30°C
  Growth strain: DH5alpha
  Copy number: High Copy
Gene/Insert
  Gene/Insert name: MCP-SYNZIP
  Species: Synthetic
  Promoter: J23107
  Cloning method: Unknown
  Sequencing primers: 5′ n/a
Terms and licenses: Academic/Nonprofit Terms; Industry Terms: Not Available to Industry
How to cite: pRC011 was a gift from James Carothers (Addgene plasmid # 206794 ; http://n2t.net/addgene:206794 ; RRID:Addgene_206794)
